Addgene plasmid #145260: pHR-HOXD13-IDR-mCherry-CRY2-NLS
Purpose: Mammalian Expression of Nuclear Opto HOXD13 IDR with SV40 NLS
Depositing lab: Denes Hnisz. Publication: Unblending of Transcriptional Condensates in Human Repeat Expansion Disease. Basu S, Mackowiak SD, Niskanen H, Knezevic D, Asimi V, Grosswendt S, Geertsema H, Ali S, Jerkovic I, Ewers H, Mundlos S, Meissner A, Ibrahim DM, Hnisz D. Cell. 2020 May 28;181(5):1062-1079.e30. doi: 10.1016/j.cell.2020.04.018. Epub 2020 May 7. PubMed 32386547.
Backbone
  Vector backbone: pHR
  Vector type: Mammalian Expression
Growth in bacteria
  Bacterial resistance: Ampicillin, 100 μg/mL
  Growth temperature: 37°C
  Growth strain: NEB Stable
  Copy number: High Copy
Gene/Insert
  Gene/Insert name: HOXD13wt-IDR
  Species: H. sapiens (human)
  Entrez Gene: HOXA13 (a.k.a. HOX1, HOX1J)
  Cloning method: Restriction Enzyme; 5′ cloning site Unknown (unknown if destroyed)
Terms and licenses: Academic/Nonprofit Terms; Industry Terms: Not Available to Industry
How to cite: pHR-HOXD13-IDR-mCherry-CRY2-NLS was a gift from Denes Hnisz (Addgene plasmid # 145260 ; http://n2t.net/addgene:145260 ; RRID:Addgene_145260)
