[The description below was written by a language model from this plasmid's Addgene catalogue record and pLannotate feature annotations shown in this document.]
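Description:
pHR-HOXD13-IDR-mCherry-CRY2-NLS is a mammalian expression plasmid built on the pHR backbone, which the feature table shows to be an HIV-1-derived lentiviral transfer vector. It carries a truncated 5' LTR, the Ψ packaging signal with a short gag fragment, the Rev response element, the cPPT/CTS, and a self-inactivating ΔU3 3' LTR, so the cassette between the LTRs could be packaged into lentiviral particles as well as expressed by direct transfection. In bacteria it is maintained through a high-copy ColE1/pUC-type origin and selected with ampicillin via the β-lactamase gene. Outside the viral region lie backbone remnants: an SV40 promoter followed by fragments of E. coli gpt and SV40 small t/large T sequences with an SV40 poly(A) signal, plus partial tetracycline-resistance, rop, bom and lacI sequences. None of these appears to be intact or relevant to the payload.

The payload is driven by the SFFV LTR promoter and encodes a single fusion. The wild-type intrinsically disordered region (IDR) of human HOXD13 is followed by mCherry, the photolyase homology region of Arabidopsis cryptochrome 2 (CRY2PHR), and a C-terminal SV40 nuclear localization signal. A WPRE downstream enhances transcript expression. CRY2PHR responds to blue light, so fusing it to a disordered region gives an "opto-IDR" design: illumination can promote assembly of the fusion, mCherry allows it to be imaged, and the NLS confines it to the nucleus. The stated purpose is mammalian expression of nuclear opto-HOXD13 IDR, in the context of work on transcriptional condensates in repeat expansion disease. The catalogue's Entrez link names HOXA13, but the insert name and the sequence annotation both indicate HOXD13.
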