Features (pLannotate 1.2.2; 36 found; start..end, strand, type, name):
      1..330     +  promoter       SV40 promoter: SV40 enhancer and early promoter
    530..649     +  CDS            gpt (fragment): XGPT_ECOLI - Also known as gpp, gxu. Experimental evidence at protein level: Swiss-Prot protein existence level 1. Purine salvage pathway enzyme that catalyzes the transfer of the ribosyl-5-phosphate group from 5-phospho-alpha-D-ribose 1- diphosphate (PRPP) to the N9 position of the 6-oxopurines guanine and xanthine to form the corresponding ribonucleotides GMP (guanosine 5'- monophosphate) and XMP (xanthosine 5'-monophosphate), with the release of PPi. To a lesser extent, also acts on hypoxanthine (PubMed:9100006, PubMed:3886014). Does not ribophosphorylate adenine (PubMed:3886014). From Esch
    649..984     +  CDS            gpt (fragment): XGPT_ECOLI - Also known as gpp, gxu. Experimental evidence at protein level: Swiss-Prot protein existence level 1. Purine salvage pathway enzyme that catalyzes the transfer of the ribosyl-5-phosphate group from 5-phospho-alpha-D-ribose 1- diphosphate (PRPP) to the N9 position of the 6-oxopurines guanine and xanthine to form the corresponding ribonucleotides GMP (guanosine 5'- monophosphate) and XMP (xanthosine 5'-monophosphate), with the release of PPi. To a lesser extent, also acts on hypoxanthine (PubMed:9100006, PubMed:3886014). Does not ribophosphorylate adenine (PubMed:3886014). From Esch
   1079..1384    +  CDS            frsA (fragment): FRSA_ECOLI - Also known as yafA. Experimental evidence at protein level: Swiss-Prot protein existence level 1. Catalyzes the hydrolysis of esters (PubMed:15808744). Displays esterase activity toward pNP-butyrate (PubMed:15808744). May stimulate mixed-acid fermentation by acting as a fermentation/respiration switch that down-regulates respiration and up- regulates fermentation rates (PubMed:15169777). From Escherichia coli (strain K12).
   1388..1462    +  CDS            small t antigen (fragment): SV40 (simian virus 40) small t antigen
   1464..1529    +  intron         small t intron: SV40 (simian virus 40) small t antigen intron
   1659..1679    +  CDS            SV40 NLS: nuclear localization signal of SV40 (simian virus 40) large T antigen
   1998..2081    +  CDS            large T antigen (fragment): large T antigen from SV40 (simian virus 40)
   2104..2238    +  polyA_signal   SV40 poly(A) signal: SV40 polyadenylation signal
   2405..2734    +  CDS            nef (fragment): NEF_HV1BR - Experimental evidence at protein level: Swiss-Prot protein existence level 1. Extracellular Nef protein targets CD4(+) T-lymphocytes for apoptosis by interacting with CXCR4 surface receptors (PubMed:14990729). From Human immunodeficiency virus type 1 group M subtype B (isolate BRU/LAI) (HIV-1).
   2782..3039    +  LTR            5' LTR (truncated): truncated 5' long terminal repeat (LTR) from HIV-1
   3086..3211    +  misc_feature   HIV-1 Ψ: packaging signal of human immunodeficiency virus type 1
   3195..3533    +  CDS            HIV-1 gag (fragment): gag protein from human immunodeficiency virus 1; gag
   3708..3941    +  misc_feature   RRE: The Rev response element (RRE) of HIV-1 allows for Rev-dependent mRNA export from the nucleus to the cytoplasm.
   4318..4418    +  CDS            Rev (fragment): human immunodeficiency virus 1 (HIV-1) Rev protein; rev; enhances nuclear export of unspliced and incompletely spliced viral mRNAs
   4455..4572    +  misc_feature   cPPT/CTS: central polypurine tract and central termination sequence of HIV-1
   4609..4641    -  misc_feature   MCS (fragment): pBluescript multiple cloning site
   4725..5132    +  promoter       SFFV promoter: spleen focus-forming virus long terminal repeat (LTR) promoter
   5207..5578    +  CDS            HOXD13 (fragment): HXD13_HUMAN - Also known as HOX4I. Experimental evidence at protein level: Swiss-Prot protein existence level 1. Sequence-specific transcription factor that binds gene promoters and activates their transcription (PubMed:24789103). Part of a developmental regulatory system that provides cells with specific positional identities on the anterior-posterior axis (By similarity). From Homo sapiens (Human).
   5594..6301    +  CDS            mCherry: mCherry is a basic (constitutively fluorescent) red fluorescent protein published in 2004, derived from Discosoma sp.. It is reported to be a very rapidly-maturing monomer with low acid sensitivity.
   6314..7807    +  CDS            CRY2PHR: N-terminal photolyase homology region of Arabidopsis thaliana cryptochrome 2 binds to CIB1 upon exposure to blue light (Kennedy et al., 2010)
   7904..7924    +  CDS            SV40 NLS: nuclear localization signal of SV40 (simian virus 40) large T antigen
   7940..7970    +  misc_feature   MCS (fragment): pUC18/19 multiple cloning site
   7971..7989    +  misc_feature   MCS (fragment): pBluescript multiple cloning site
   7989..8577    +  misc_feature   WPRE: woodchuck hepatitis virus posttranscriptional regulatory element
   8578..8600    +  misc_feature   MCS (fragment): pBluescript multiple cloning site
   8617..8685    +  CDS            nef (fragment): NEF_HV1Z2 - Experimental evidence at protein level: Swiss-Prot protein existence level 1. Extracellular Nef protein targets CD4(+) T-lymphocytes for apoptosis by interacting with CXCR4 surface receptors. From Human immunodeficiency virus type 1 group M subtype D (isolate Z2/CDC-Z34) (HIV-1).
   8687..8920    +  LTR            3' LTR (ΔU3): self-inactivating 3' long terminal repeat (LTR) from HIV-1
   8945..8963    -  promoter       SP6 promoter: promoter for bacteriophage SP6 RNA polymerase
   9191..9470    +  CDS            TcR (fragment): tetracycline efflux protein; tet; confers resistance to tetracycline
   9471..9519    -  misc_feature   bom (fragment): basis of mobility region from pBR322
   9621..9656    -  CDS            rop (fragment): Rop protein, which maintains plasmids at low copy number; rop
   9751..9855    +  promoter       AmpR promoter: bla
   9856..10716   +  CDS            AmpR: β-lactamase; bla; confers resistance to ampicillin, carbenicillin, and related antibiotics
  10887..11475   +  rep_origin     ori: high-copy-number ColE1/pMB1/pBR322/pUC origin of replication
  11658..11714   +  CDS            lacI (fragment): lac repressor; lacI; The lac repressor binds to the lac operator to inhibit transcription in E. coli. This inhibition can be relieved by adding lactose or isopropyl-β-D-thiogalactopyranoside (IPTG).
>Addgene plasmid #145260 | pHR-HOXD13-IDR-mCherry-CRY2-NLS | addgene full sequence | sequence record 311648 | Addgene NGS Result
GTGTGTCAGTTAGGGTGTGGAAAGTCCCCAGGCTCCCCAGCAGGCAGAAGTATGCAAAGCATGCATCTCA
ATTAGTCAGCAACCAGGTGTGGAAAGTCCCCAGGCTCCCCAGCAGGCAGAAGTATGCAAAGCATGCATCT
CAATTAGTCAGCAACCATAGTCCCGCCCCTAACTCCGCCCATCCCGCCCCTAACTCCGCCCAGTTCCGCC
CATTCTCCGCCCCATGGCTGACTAATTTTTTTTATTTATGCAGAGGCCGAGGCCGCCTCGGCCTCTGAGC
TATTCCAGAAGTAGTGAGGAGGCTTTTTTGGAGGCCTAGGCTTTTGCAAAAAGCTTGGACACAAGACAGG
CTTGCGAGATATGTTTGAGAATACCACTTTATCCCGCGTCAGGGAGAGGCAGTGCGTAAAAAGACGCGGA
CTCATGTGAAATACTGGTTTTTAGTGCGCCAGATCTCTATAATCTCGCGCAACCTATTTTCCCCTCGAAC
ACTTTTTAAGCCGTAGATAAACAGGCTGGGACACTTCACATGAGCGAAAAATACATCGTCACCTGGGACA
TGTTGCAGATCCATGCACGTAAACTCGCAAGCCGACTGATGCCTTCTGAACAATGGAAAGGCATTATTGC
CGTAAGCCGTGGCGGTCTGTACCGGGTGCGTTACTGGCGCGTGAACTGGGTATTCGTCATGTCGATACCG
TTTGTATTTCCAGCTACGATCACGACAACCAGCGCGAGCTTAAAGTGCTGAAACGCGCAGAAGGCGATGG
CGAAGGCTTCATCGTTATTGATGACCTGGTGGATACCGGTGGTACTGCGGTTGCGATTCGTGAAATGTAT
CCAAAAGCGCACTTTGTCACCATCTTCGCAAAACCGGCTGGTCGTCCGCTGGTTGATGACTATGTTGTTG
ATATCCCGCAAGATACCTGGATTGAACAGCCGTGGGATATGGGCGTCGTATTCGTCCCGCCAATCTCCGG
TCGCTAATCTTTTCAACGCCTGGCACTGCCGGGCGTTGTTCTTTTTAACTTCAGGCGGGTTACAATAGTT
TCCAGTAAGTATTCTGGAGGCTGCATCCATGACACAGGCAAACCTGAGCGAAACCCTGTTCAAACCCCGC
TTTAAACATCCTGAAACCTCGACGCTAGTCCGCCGCTTTAATCACGGCGCACAACCGCCTGTGCAGTCGG
CCCTTGATGGTAAAACCATCCCTCACTGGTATCGCATGATTAACCGTCTGATGTGGATCTGGCGCGGCAT
TGACCCACGCGAAATCCTCGACGTCCAGGCACGTATTGTGATGAGCGATGCCGAACGTACCGACGATGAT
TTATACGATACGGTGATTGGCTACCGTGGCGGCAACTGGATTTATGAGTGGGCCCCGGATCTTTGTGAAG
GAACCTTACTTCTGTGGTGTGACATAATTGGACAAACTACCTACAGAGATTTAAAGCTCTAAGGTAAATA
TAAAATTTTTAAGTGTATAATGTGTTAAACTACTGATTCTAATTGTTTGTGTATTTTAGATTCCAACCTA
TGGAACTGATGAATGGGAGCAGTGGTGGAATGCCTTTAATGAGGAAAACCTGTTTTGCTCAGAAGAAATG
CCATCTAGTGATGATGAGGCTACTGCTGACTCTCAACATTCTACTCCTCCAAAAAAGAAGAGAAAGGTAG
AAGACCCCAAGGACTTTCCTTCAGAATTGCTAAGTTTTTTGAGTCATGCTGTGTTTAGTAATAGAACTCT
TGCTTGCTTTGCTATTTACACCACAAAGGAAAAAGCTGCACTGCTATACAAGAAAATTATGGAAAAATAT
TCTGTAACCTTTATAAGTAGGCATAACAGTTATAATCATAACATACTGTTTTTTCTTACTCCACACAGGC
ATAGAGTGTCTGCTATTAATAACTATGCTCAAAAATTGTGTACCTTTAGCTTTTTAATTTGTAAAGGGGT
TAATAAGGAATATTTGATGTATAGTGCCTTGACTAGAGATCATAATCAGCCATACCACATTTGTAGAGGT
TTTACTTGCTTTAAAAAACCTCCCACACCTCCCCCTGAACCTGAAACATAAAATGAATGCAATTGTTGTT
GTTAACTTGTTTATTGCAGCTTATAATGGTTACAAATAAAGCAATAGCATCACAAATTTCACAAATAAAG
CATTTTTTTCACTGCATTCTAGTTGTGGTTTGTCCAAACTCATCAATGTATCTTATCATGTCTGGATCAA
CTGGATAACTCAAGCTAACCAAAATCATCCCAAACTTCCCACCCCATACCCTATTACCACTGCCAATTAC
CTGTGGTTTCATTTACTCTAAACCTGTGATTCCTCTGAATTATTTTCATTTTAAAGAAATTGTATTTGTT
AAATATGTACTACAAACTTAGTAGTTGGAAGGGCTAATTCACTCCCAAAGAAGACAAGATATCCTTGATC
TGTGGATCTACCACACACAAGGCTACTTCCCTGATTAGCAGAACTACACACCAGGGCCAGGGGTCAGATA
TCCACTGACCTTTGGATGGTGCTACAAGCTAGTACCAGTTGAGCCAGATAAGGTAGAAGAGGCCAATAAA
GGAGAGAACACCAGCTTGTTACACCCTGTGAGCCTGCATGGGATGGATGACCCGGAGAGAGAAGTGTTAG
AGTGGAGGTTTGACAGCCGCCTAGCATTTCATCACGTGGCCCGAGAGCTGCATCCGGAGTACTTCAAGAA
CTGCTGATATCGAGCTTGCTACAAGGGACTTTCCGCTGGGGACTTTCCAGGGAGGCGTGGCCTGGGCGGG
ACTGGGGAGTGGCGAGCCCTCAGATCCTGCATATAAGCAGCTGCTTTTTGCCTGTACTGGGTCTCTCTGG
TTAGACCAGATCTGAGCCTGGGAGCTCTCTGGCTAACTAGGGAACCCACTGCTTAAGCCTCAATAAAGCT
TGCCTTGAGTGCTTCAAGTAGTGTGTGCCCGTCTGTTGTGTGACTCTGGTAACTAGAGATCCCTCAGACC
CTTTTAGTCAGTGTGGAAAATCTCTAGCAGTGGCGCCCGAACAGGGACTTGAAAGCGAAAGGGAAACCAG
AGGAGCTCTCTCGACGCAGGACTCGGCTTGCTGAAGCGCGCACGGCAAGAGGCGAGGGGCGGCGACTGGT
GAGTACGCCAAAAATTTTGACTAGCGGAGGCTAGAAGGAGAGAGATGGGTGCGAGAGCGTCAGTATTAAG
CGGGGGAGAATTAGATCGCGATGGGAAAAAATTCGGTTAAGGCCAGGGGGAAAGAAAAAATATAAATTAA
AACATATAGTATGGGCAAGCAGGGAGCTAGAACGATTCGCAGTTAATCCTGGCCTGTTAGAAACATCAGA
AGGCTGTAGACAAATACTGGGACAGCTACAACCATCCCTTCAGACAGGATCAGAAGAACTTAGATCATTA
TATAATACAGTAGCAACCCTCTATTGTGTGCATCAAAGGATAGAGATAAAAGACACCAAGGAAGCTTTAG
ACAAGATAGAGGAAGAGCAAAACAAAAGTAAGACCACCGCACAGCAAGCGGCCGGCCGCTGATCTTCAGA
CCTGGAGGAGGAGATATGAGGGACAATTGGAGAAGTGAATTATATAAATATAAAGTAGTAAAAATTGAAC
CATTAGGAGTAGCACCCACCAAGGCAAAGAGAAGAGTGGTGCAGAGAGAAAAAAGAGCAGTGGGAATAGG
AGCTTTGTTCCTTGGGTTCTTGGGAGCAGCAGGAAGCACTATGGGCGCAGCGTCAATGACGCTGACGGTA
CAGGCCAGACAATTATTGTCTGGTATAGTGCAGCAGCAGAACAATTTGCTGAGGGCTATTGAGGCGCAAC
AGCATCTGTTGCAACTCACAGTCTGGGGCATCAAGCAGCTCCAGGCAAGAATCCTGGCTGTGGAAAGATA
CCTAAAGGATCAACAGCTCCTGGGGATTTGGGGTTGCTCTGGAAAACTCATTTGCACCACTGCTGTGCCT
TGGAATGCTAGTTGGAGTAATAAATCTCTGGAACAGATTTGGAATCACACGACCTGGATGGAGTGGGACA
GAGAAATTAACAATTACACAAGCTTAATACACTCCTTAATTGAAGAATCGCAAAACCAGCAAGAAAAGAA
TGAACAAGAATTATTGGAATTAGATAAATGGGCAAGTTTGTGGAATTGGTTTAACATAACAAATTGGCTG
TGGTATATAAAATTATTCATAATGATAGTAGGAGGCTTGGTAGGTTTAAGAATAGTTTTTGCTGTACTTT
CTATAGTGAATAGAGTTAGGCAGGGATATTCACCATTATCGTTTCAGACCCACCTCCCAACCCCGAGGGG
ACCCGACAGGCCCGAAGGAATAGAAGAAGAAGGTGGAGAGAGAGACAGAGACAGATCCATTCGATTAGTG
AACGGATCTCGACGGTATCGCCAAATGGCAGTATTCATCCACAATTTTAAAAGAAAAGGGGGGATTGGGG
GGTACAGTGCAGGGGAAAGAATAGTAGACATAATAGCAACAGACATACAAACTAAAGAATTACAAAAACA
AATTACAAAAATTCAAAATTTTCGGGTTTATTACAGGGACAGCAGAGATCCAGTTTGGATCGATAAGCTT
GATATCGAATTCCTGCAGCCCCGATAAAATAAAAGATTTTATTTAGTCTCCAGAAAAAGGGGGGAATGAA
AGACCCCACCTGTAGGTTTGGCAAGCTAGCTGCAGTAACGCCATTTTGCAAGGCATGGAAAAATACCAAA
CCAAGAATAGAGAAGTTCAGATCAAGGGCGGGTACATGAAAATAGCTAACGTTGGGCCAAACAGGATATC
TGCGGTGAGCAGTTTCGGCCCCGGCCCGGGGCCAAGAACAGATGGTCACCGCAGTTTCGGCCCCGGCCCG
AGGCCAAGAACAGATGGTCCCCAGATATGGCCCAACCCTCAGCAGTTTCTTAAGACCCATCAGATGTTTC
CAGGCTCCCCCAAGGACCTGAAATGACCCTGCGCCTTATTTGAATTAACCAATCAGCCTGCTTCTCGCTT
CTGTTCGCGCGCTTCTGCTTCCCGAGCTCTATAAAAGAGCTCACAACCCCTCACTCGGCGCGCCAGTCCT
CCGACAGACTGAGTCGCCCGGGGGGGATCTGGAGCTCTCGAGAATTCTCACGCGTCAAGTGGAGCAAGGC
AGGTGGACAGTGGATCCGGAGCTACCATGTCCCGAGCCGGTAGCTGGGACATGGACGGCCTGCGAGCGGA
CGGAGGCGGAGCTGGAGGAGCTCCCGCATCAAGTAGTAGCTCAAGTGTGGCCGCTGCCGCGGCTAGCGGA
CAATGTAGGGGGTTTTTGTCAGCGCCTGTCTTTGCGGGCACACATTCCGGGAGGGCCGCTGCTGCGGCTG
CTGCTGCTGCTGCAGCCGCGGCGGCCGCTAGTGGATTTGCCTATCCTGGGACGAGTGAGCGCACTGGTTC
ATCATCCTCATCTTCATCCAGTGCGGTAGTCGCCGCTCGGCCAGAAGCACCACCTGCAAAAGAGTGTCCG
GCCCCGACGCCAGCTGCAGCAGCAGCGGCACCGCCTTCAGCTCCTGCGGGTACCGGAGGCGGGATGGTTT
CCAAAGGAGAGGAGGATAATATGGCTATAATTAAAGAGTTTATGCGGTTCAAGGTGCATATGGAGGGATC
TGTGAACGGTCACGAGTTCGAAATCGAGGGCGAAGGCGAGGGGCGACCCTATGAAGGGACACAGACGGCC
AAACTGAAGGTGACCAAGGGTGGCCCCCTGCCTTTCGCCTGGGACATCCTGTCACCCCAGTTTATGTACG
GCTCTAAGGCTTACGTTAAGCACCCTGCCGATATTCCGGACTACTTGAAACTGAGCTTCCCTGAAGGGTT
CAAGTGGGAACGGGTAATGAATTTTGAGGATGGCGGTGTAGTCACAGTTACCCAGGACAGCTCTCTTCAG
GACGGAGAATTTATCTATAAGGTTAAACTTCGGGGCACTAACTTCCCATCAGACGGCCCCGTGATGCAGA
AGAAAACTATGGGCTGGGAAGCCAGCTCAGAACGCATGTATCCCGAGGACGGAGCACTGAAGGGAGAAAT
CAAGCAGCGACTCAAGCTGAAGGATGGGGGACATTATGATGCTGAGGTCAAAACCACCTATAAGGCCAAG
AAACCCGTTCAGCTTCCTGGGGCATACAACGTGAATATCAAACTGGATATTACATCCCATAACGAAGACT
ATACCATCGTGGAACAGTACGAGCGGGCCGAGGGCAGACATAGCACAGGGGGCATGGATGAATTGTACAA
GGCGGCCACGCGTATGAAGATGGACAAAAAGACTATAGTTTGGTTTAGAAGAGACCTAAGGATTGAGGAT
AATCCTGCATTAGCAGCAGCTGCTCACGAAGGATCTGTTTTTCCTGTCTTCATTTGGTGTCCTGAAGAAG
AAGGACAGTTTTATCCTGGAAGAGCTTCAAGATGGTGGATGAAACAATCACTTGCTCACTTATCTCAATC
CTTGAAGGCTCTTGGATCTGACCTCACTTTAATCAAAACCCACAACACGATTTCAGCGATCTTGGATTGT
ATCCGCGTTACCGGTGCTACAAAAGTCGTCTTTAACCACCTCTATGATCCTGTTTCGTTAGTTCGGGACC
ATACCGTAAAGGAGAAGCTGGTGGAACGTGGGATCTCTGTGCAAAGCTACAATGGAGATCTATTGTATGA
ACCGTGGGAGATATACTGCGAAAAGGGCAAACCTTTTACGAGTTTCAATTCTTACTGGAAGAAATGCTTA
GATATGTCGATTGAATCCGTTATGCTTCCTCCTCCTTGGCGGTTGATGCCAATAACTGCAGCGGCTGAAG
CGATTTGGGCGTGTTCGATTGAAGAACTAGGGCTGGAGAATGAGGCCGAGAAACCGAGCAATGCGTTGTT
AACTAGAGCTTGGTCTCCAGGATGGAGCAATGCTGATAAGTTACTAAATGAGTTCATCGAGAAGCAGTTG
ATAGATTATGCAAAGAACAGCAAGAAAGTTGTTGGGAATTCTACTTCACTACTTTCTCCGTATCTCCATT
TCGGGGAAATAAGCGTCAGACACGTTTTCCAGTGTGCCCGGATGAAACAAATTATATGGGCAAGAGATAA
GAACAGTGAAGGAGAAGAAAGTGCAGATCTTTTTCTTAGGGGAATCGGTTTAAGAGAGTATTCTCGGTAT
ATATGTTTCAACTTCCCGTTTACTCACGAGCAATCGTTGTTGAGTCATCTTCGGTTTTTCCCTTGGGATG
CTGATGTTGATAAGTTCAAGGCCTGGAGACAAGGCAGGACCGGTTATCCGTTGGTGGATGCCGGAATGAG
AGAGCTTTGGGCTACCGGATGGATGCATAACAGAATAAGAGTGATTGTTTCAAGCTTTGCTGTGAAGTTT
CTTCTCCTTCCATGGAAATGGGGAATGAAGTATTTCTGGGATACACTTTTGGATGCTGATTTGGAATGTG
ACATCCTTGGCTGGCAGTATATCTCTGGGAGTATCCCCGATGGCCACGAGCTTGATCGCTTGGACAATCC
CGCGTTACAAGGCGCCAAATATGACCCAGAAGGTGAGTACATAAGGCAATGGCTTCCCGAGCTTGCGAGA
TTGCCAACTGAATGGATCCATCATCCATGGGACGCTCCTTTAACCGTACTCAAAGCTTCTGGTGTGGAAC
TCGGAACAAACTATGCGAAACCCATTGTAGACATCGACACAGCTCGTGAGCTACTAGCTAAAGCTATTTC
AAGAACCCGTGAAGCACAGATCATGATCGGAGCAGCAGCCCGGGATCCACCGGTCGCCACCGGTTCAGGG
AGCGGATCCGGCTCAGGGAGTGCGGCCGGAACTCCCACCTGCAACATGCGTGACGGAGGCGGTCCAAAAA
AGAAGAGAAAGGTATGACTGAGGCCGCGACTCTAGAGTCGACCTGCAGGCATGCAAGCTTGATATCAAGC
TTATCGATAATCAACCTCTGGATTACAAAATTTGTGAAAGATTGACTGGTATTCTTAACTATGTTGCTCC
TTTTACGCTATGTGGATACGCTGCTTTAATGCCTTTGTATCATGCTATTGCTTCCCGTATGGCTTTCATT
TTCTCCTCCTTGTATAAATCCTGGTTGCTGTCTCTTTATGAGGAGTTGTGGCCCGTTGTCAGGCAACGTG
GCGTGGTGTGCACTGTGTTTGCTGACGCAACCCCCACTGGTTGGGGCATTGCCACCACCTGTCAGCTCCT
TTCCGGGACTTTCGCTTTCCCCCTCCCTATTGCCACGGCGGAACTCATCGCCGCCTGCCTTGCCCGCTGC
TGGACAGGGGCTCGGCTGTTGGGCACTGACAATTCCGTGGTGTTGTCGGGGAAATCATCGTCCTTTCCTT
GGCTGCTCGCCTGTGTTGCCACCTGGATTCTGCGCGGGACGTCCTTCTGCTACGTCCCTTCGGCCCTCAA
TCCAGCGGACCTTCCTTCCCGCGGCCTGCTGCCGGCTCTGCGGCCTCTTCCGCGTCTTCGCCTTCGCCCT
CAGACGAGTCGGATCTCCCTTTGGGCCGCCTCCCCGCATCGATACCGTCGACCTCGAGGGAATTAATTCG
AGCTCGGTACCTTTAAGACCAATGACTTACAAGGCAGCTGTAGATCTTAGCCACTTTTTAAAAGAAAAGG
GGGGACTGGAAGGGCTAATTCACTCCCAACGAAGACAAGATCTGCTTTTTGCTTGTACTGGGTCTCTCTG
GTTAGACCAGATCTGAGCCTGGGAGCTCTCTGGCTAACTAGGGAACCCACTGCTTAAGCCTCAATAAAGC
TTGCCTTGAGTGCTTCAAGTAGTGTGTGCCCGTCTGTTGTGTGACTCTGGTAACTAGAGATCCCTCAGAC
CCTTTTAGTCAGTGTGGAAAATCTCTAGCAGCATCTAGAATTAATTCCGTGTATTCTATAGTGTCACCTA
AATCGTATGTGTATGATACATAAGGTTATGTATTAATTGTAGCCGCGTTCTAACGACAATATGTACAAGC
CTAATTGTGTAGCATCTGGCTTACTGAAGCAGACCCTATCATCTCTCTCGTAAACTGCCGTCAGAGTCGG
TTTGGTTGGACGAACCTTCTGAGTTTCTGGTAACGCCGTCCCGCACCCGGAAATGGTCAGCGAACCAATC
AGCAGGGTCATCGCTAGCCAGATCCTCTACGCCGGACGCATCGTGGCCGGCATCACCGGCGCCACAGGTG
CGGTTGCTGGCGCCTATATCGCCGACATCACCGATGGGGAAGATCGGGCTCGCCACTTCGGGCTCATGAG
CGCTTGTTTCGGCGTGGGTATGGTGGCAGGCCCCGTGGCCGGGGGACTGTTGGGCGCCATCTCCTTGCAT
GCACCATTCCTTGCGGCGGCGGTGCTCAACGGCCTCAACCTACTACTGGGCTGCTTCCTAATGCAGGAGT
CGCATAAGGGAGAGCGTCGAATGGTGCACTCTCAGTACAATCTGCTCTGATGCCGCATAGTTAAGCCAGC
CCCGACACCCGCCAACACCCGCTGACGCGCCCTGACGGGCTTGTCTGCTCCCGGCATCCGCTTACAGACA
AGCTGTGACCGTCTCCGGGAGCTGCATGTGTCAGAGGTTTTCACCGTCATCACCGAAACGCGCGAGACGA
AAGGGCCTCGTGATACGCCTATTTTTATAGGTTAATGTCATGATAATAATGGTTTCTTAGACGTCAGGTG
GCACTTTTCGGGGAAATGTGCGCGGAACCCCTATTTGTTTATTTTTCTAAATACATTCAAATATGTATCC
GCTCATGAGACAATAACCCTGATAAATGCTTCAATAATATTGAAAAAGGAAGAGTATGAGTATTCAACAT
TTCCGTGTCGCCCTTATTCCCTTTTTTGCGGCATTTTGCCTTCCTGTTTTTGCTCACCCAGAAACGCTGG
TGAAAGTAAAAGATGCTGAAGATCAGTTGGGTGCACGAGTGGGTTACATCGAACTGGATCTCAACAGCGG
TAAGATCCTTGAGAGTTTTCGCCCCGAAGAACGTTTTCCAATGATGAGCACTTTTAAAGTTCTGCTATGT
GGCGCGGTATTATCCCGTATTGACGCCGGGCAAGAGCAACTCGGTCGCCGCATACACTATTCTCAGAATG
ACTTGGTTGAGTACTCACCAGTCACAGAAAAGCATCTTACGGATGGCATGACAGTAAGAGAATTATGCAG
TGCTGCCATAACCATGAGTGATAACACTGCGGCCAACTTACTTCTGACAACGATCGGAGGACCGAAGGAG
CTAACCGCTTTTTTGCACAACATGGGGGATCATGTAACTCGCCTTGATCGTTGGGAACCGGAGCTGAATG
AAGCCATACCAAACGACGAGCGTGACACCACGATGCCTGTAGCAATGGCAACAACGTTGCGCAAACTATT
AACTGGCGAACTACTTACTCTAGCTTCCCGGCAACAATTAATAGACTGGATGGAGGCGGATAAAGTTGCA
GGAACACTTCTGCGCTCGGCCCTTCCGGCTGGCTGGTTTATTGCTGATAAATCTGGAGCCGGTGAGCGTG
GGTCTCGCGGTATCATTGCAGCACTGGGGCCAGATGGTAAGCCCTCCCGTATCGTAGTTATCTACACGAC
GGGGAGTCAGGCAACTATGGATGAACGAAATAGACAGATCGCTGAGATAGGTGCCTCACTGATTAAGCAT
TGGTAACTGTCAGACCAAGTTTACTCATATATACTTTAGATTGATTTAAAACTTCATTTTTAATTTAAAA
GGATCTAGGTGAAGATCCTTTTTGATAATCTCATGACCAAAATCCCTTAACGTGAGTTTTCGTTCCACTG
AGCGTCAGACCCCGTAGAAAAGATCAAAGGATCTTCTTGAGATCCTTTTTTTCTGCGCGTAATCTGCTGC
TTGCAAACAAAAAAACCACCGCTACCAGCGGTGGTTTGTTTGCCGGATCAAGAGCTACCAACTCTTTTTC
CGAAGGTAACTGGCTTCAGCAGAGCGCAGATACCAAATACTGTTCTTCTAGTGTAGCCGTAGTTAGGCCA
CCACTTCAAGAACTCTGTAGCACCGCCTACATACCTCGCTCTGCTAATCCTGTTACCAGTGGCTGCTGCC
AGTGGCGATAAGTCGTGTCTTACCGGGTTGGACTCAAGACGATAGTTACCGGATAAGGCGCAGCGGTCGG
GCTGAACGGGGGGTTCGTGCACACAGCCCAGCTTGGAGCGAACGACCTACACCGAACTGAGATACCTACA
GCGTGAGCTATGAGAAAGCGCCACGCTTCCCGAAGGGAGAAAGGCGGACAGGTATCCGGTAAGCGGCAGG
GTCGGAACAGGAGAGCGCACGAGGGAGCTTCCAGGGGGAAACGCCTGGTATCTTTATAGTCCTGTCGGGT
TTCGCCACCTCTGACTTGAGCGTCGATTTTTGTGATGCTCGTCAGGGGGGCGGAGCCTATGGAAAAACGC
CAGCAACGCGGCCTTTTTACGGTTCCTGGCCTTTTGCTGGCCTTTTGCTCACATGTTCTTTCCTGCGTTA
TCCCCTGATTCTGTGGATAACCGTATTACCGCCTTTGAGTGAGCTGATACCGCTCGCCGCAGCCGAACGA
CCGAGCGCAGCGAGTCAGTGAGCGAGGAAGCGGAAGAGCGCCCAATACGCAAACCGCCTCTCCCCGCGCG
TTGGCCGATTCATTAATGCAGCTGTGGAAT
